Addgene plasmid #240714: pRECMYC-Hcl1
Purpose: pLAM12 vector backbone containing Hcl1 recombitron with MspRecT and a donor in the ncRNA to target MSMEG_5894 gene of Mycobacterium smegmatis mc2 155
Depositing lab: Seth Shipman. Depositing organization: J. David Gladstone Institutes. Publication: Genome editing of phylogenetically distinct bacteria using cross-species retron-mediated recombineering. Gonzalez-Delgado A, Bonillo-Lopez L, Johnson MS, Knodlseder N, Ko CC, Lekbach Y, Oh JH, Selvakumar H, Wold MC, Yu Z, Aragon V, Gralnick JA, Guell M, Hatfull GF, Keitz BK, Koskella B, Mutalik VK, van Pijkeren JP, Shipman SL. Nat Biotechnol. 2026 Apr 23. doi: 10.1038/s41587-026-03076-6. PubMed 42026131.
Backbone
  Vector backbone: pJV62
  Backbone manufacturer: Graham Hatfull (Addgene #26910)
  Vector type: Bacterial Expression
Growth in bacteria
  Bacterial resistance: Kanamycin, 50 μg/mL
  Growth temperature: 37°C
  Growth strain: DH5alpha
  Copy number: High Copy
Gene/Insert
  Gene/Insert name: Hcl1 RT, Eco1 ncRNA, MspRecT
  Species: Synthetic
  Insert size (bp): 2572
  Mutation: WT
  Cloning method: Gibson Cloning
Terms and licenses: Academic/Nonprofit Terms; Industry Terms: Not Available to Industry
Depositor comments: Please visit https://doi.org/10.1101/2025.06.16.660010 for bioRxiv preprint.
How to cite: pRECMYC-Hcl1 was a gift from Seth Shipman (Addgene plasmid # 240714 ; http://n2t.net/addgene:240714 ; RRID:Addgene_240714)
