[The description below was written by a language model from this plasmid's Addgene catalogue record and pLannotate feature annotations shown in this document.]
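Description:
pRECMYC-Hcl1 is a bacterial expression plasmid for retron-mediated recombineering ("recombitron") in Mycobacterium smegmatis mc2 155. The catalogue fields give its origin slightly differently: the purpose line calls it a pLAM12 backbone, while the backbone field lists pJV62. It is propagated in E. coli as a high-copy plasmid from a ColE1/pUC-type origin and selected with kanamycin through an aph(3')-Ia cassette. A small remnant of a Tn903 transposition gene lies beside this cassette, and an rrnB T1 terminator is also annotated. The full sequence is about 9.3 kb. The automated annotation identifies only five features, so most of the plasmid, including the insert and any mycobacterial replication functions, is not annotated.

The payload is a synthetic insert of roughly 2.6 kb, assembled by Gibson cloning, that encodes the Hcl1 retron reverse transcriptase, an Eco1 retron ncRNA and the single-strand annealing protein MspRecT. In a recombitron, the reverse transcriptase copies part of the ncRNA into multicopy single-stranded DNA. Here the ncRNA has been modified to carry an editing donor directed at the MSMEG_5894 gene. The RecT-family protein then promotes annealing of this in vivo-produced donor at the chromosomal target, installing the edit without externally supplied oligonucleotides.

The record does not name the promoter driving these components. The table does annotate a M. smegmatis amiS coding sequence, a gene of the amidase locus, but it does not say what role this sequence plays here. The plasmid comes from work on genome editing across phylogenetically distinct bacteria using cross-species retron components, and it serves as the mycobacterial editing construct carrying the Hcl1 reverse transcriptase.
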