Features (pLannotate 1.2.2; 5 found; start..end, strand, type, name):
   4026..4614    -  rep_origin     ori: high-copy-number ColE1/pMB1/pBR322/pUC origin of replication
   4661..4804    -  CDS            TRA2_ECOLX (fragment): Protein predicted: Swiss-Prot protein existence level 4. Required for transposition of transposon Tn903. From Escherichia coli.
   4945..5760    -  CDS            KanR: aminoglycoside phosphotransferase; aph(3')-Ia; confers resistance to kanamycin in bacteria or G418 (Geneticin®) in eukaryotes
   5921..5967    -  terminator     rrnB T1 terminator: transcription terminator T1 from the E. coli rrnB gene
   8625..9263    -  CDS            AMIS_MYCSM: Protein inferred from homology: Swiss-Prot protein existence level 3. Possible transporter that might be responsible for the adsorption of amidase substrates or release of their hydrolysis products. From Mycolicibacterium smegmatis (Mycobacterium smegmatis).
>Addgene plasmid #240714 | pRECMYC-Hcl1 | addgene full sequence | sequence record 482749 | Addgene NGS Result
CGCGGGGCCCGCGGGCGGTCCGCGCCTGCGGGAATCGACTTCACCACCGTGGGACTTTCGGCGCTCGCGG
ACGCCGCGTCGAATGCGCGGTGATGTCCCGCGGTGAATGTCGTCAGCCCTACCGAACCGAAGACCCGGCG
CGCCGGCGTCCGGCACTCCGGACAGGTCGCCGCCGCATCGCGCTCGGAGATCGCGCAGGTGAGATCGAAG
GGACCGCAGTGGGAACAACGGAATGTGTAGGTCGGCATGGTCACCCCTTTCCATTCACCCGAAATATATC
CAGATGAAAATAAAAGTCAAGGGTGAACGCCCGCGCCGGGCGCGGGTGGTTACGAAGTCAAATTCGAGGT
GGTGTCGACGAGTTCGCGCAACTGGTCGACGTCCAGCCCGCACGATTCAAAAGCCGCACACTCGGCCTCG
GCTACCGCGTCCACCAGGCGGTTGCGCAGCGTCCGCCCCCGCGGGGTCAACGCCACGAGCACCCGCCGGC
GGTCATGCAGATCGGCAGTCCGGTAGATGATCCCTTGCGACACAAGGCGATCGACGGTTCTGGTGAGAGT
CGGACCCGTGATCAGCGTGGCCTGCGCGAGATCGCTCATGGGCACGGTGCGCCGTCCGGCCAACTCGTCG
AGCACGCGCCAGTCCTCGATCTTGAGCGACGAGTCCGCGAGCACGCGTTCGATCGCCGACTCCGCGAGGT
GGGTCAGACGCACCAACGGCAGCAGGAGGTTGGGGCGGCGCTGCTGTCCGGCGGCCATGGTGGGTGTCTC
CTCGTGTCGACGGCGGGGTCTGTTCAGAATGAATTATTTCTGCTAGAAAGCTTTGAAGCGCAGACTACAC
GGGATCGACGGTGATCTGGAGTGCAGGACGGCGAGGTTGAGTTCCGCGTCGGGCTGGTGATTCCGCTTCA
AGGGCCAGCGGGAATCTTCGCGCCTTCGTGCGAGGCCGTGGCCGAGCTCGCGGCCAAGGAGGTCAACGAC
CGAGGCGGCCTGCAGGGCCGCAAGGTCACCATCGAGGTGCTCGACGGCGGAGCGCCCGGCGACGACGTCG
CCCGGACCGTCGCCGACCGGTTGCGAGGTCACGGTCTCGACGCCGTGACCGGCTGGCACATCTCGGCCGT
GCGCAACCGCATCTCCCCGGTGGTCCGCGACCGCATCCCGTACGTCTACACCTCGTTGTACGAGGGCGGT
GAACGCACACCGGGCGTGTTCTGCACAGGCGAGACACCGCAGATCCAGATCGCGCCCGCGCTCGCCTGGC
TGCGCGACCACTTCGGCATCCGGTCCTGGTGCCTGGTCGGCGATGACTACATCTGGCCGCGCCGTTCCGC
CGCGGCCGCCCGCGCGTACTGCCGAGATCTGGACCTCGAGCTCAGACGGGAGATCTACGTCCCGTACGGC
ACCGACGATTTCCGCGCACCTGTCCGCAAGGCCATCGCGTCGGGGGCGCAGGCCGTGTTGATGCTGCTCG
TCGGCCAGGACGCCGTGTTGTTCAACCGCGAGTTCGCGCGCGCCGGCGGGCACGACCGCATGGCGCGGTT
CAGCCCGCTGATGGAGGAGAACATGCTGCTGGCCAGCGGCGCCGGCTCCACCGAAAACCTCTATGTCGCC
GCGGCGTACTTCAGTTCACTGGCCACCGCGGGTGCCATGGACCTGATGGGCAGCTACGTCGCCCGCTACG
GCGCCGACGCGCCACCGCTCAACGCGATGGCCGAATCCTGTTACGAGGGTCTGCTTGCGCTCGAGGCCAT
CTTCCAGCGGGCCCACTCCCCCGAGATACCGGACCTGATGGCATCCGCGCACGATGTCGGGTTCGACGGG
CCCCGGGGCCCGATGTGTATGCGCGACAGTCAATTCGACCAGCAGGTCTACATCGCCAGCGCCGACGGCT
ACGACTTCGACATCCTCGACACGCTGGCGACGCTCGACGCTTGAGACCGCGTCACTTCTTTATCTAGATT
TAAAGATCTGGTACCGCGGCCGCGCCACGGATGCCACCACAGGCACTACAACGGAGTTCGCCACGTACAT
CACCACAACCACCGATTCTGGCGGTGAGCTCCCCGATATTCAGCGGAAATGGCTTGGTATCGACCAAGAT
TCGTAGAACCCCGTCTCGTCTGGCTGGTATTCAAAACGGGCGCAACGAAACACGCAACGAGACAGGCATG
GCCCAAACCAGAAAACTAGCGTCTACCAGGACTTTTACCTGTCCGACCCGTTGCAACGGAACCCCCCACG
GAACCCCCGCGACACCCGCTCCCCAATTGCGTTAGAACAGCGGTGGATTGTCGGCTTCGTTGTGGGCCTT
TTGAGCCGCTTCCTGTTCTGCCGCACGCTCTTTCCTCGCCCGATAGCCGAGTCGCTTAACGGTGTCCAGA
TGCAGCCCGAAATGTTTGGCCGTTTGCGGCCAAGAGTGGCCCTCGTCGTCGTGATAGGCGCGGATGCGTT
CGCGGCGTGCAGCCTGCTCGGCGAGCCACTCGCTGCGTTCCTGCGCCACGAGCCGGACGACGTGGCGTTC
GGATAGTCCGGTGATTCGAGCGCCTTCGGCGGCGGTCACGCGCCGCTTTTTGCGGACAGTCGGCTGCCGG
TTGTAGCCGTCGCTGTAGCCGTCGCTCATAGCAATGCCTCCATGGCTGACGCGGACTTTGCGCGCCGCGC
AACTGTGCTCGCCGCCGTGCGCGCTGCTGCGCCCTTCCGCGAGATGGCCGACTGGCGCGCACTGAGTGTG
GCCTCGTAGACCACGATCCCGTCCGCCCAAATGCGCGACTTGGTTGTGATCCAACGCCAAATGCTGTTGG
CGATGGCGCGGACCTCGCTGTCCGGTAGCGGTCCGGGACACACGTCGTTGCACGGAAATTCGGCGTTTCG
CGCGTGGCACTCGGCATAGATCGCGCGGCCGAGTCCGTCCACGTTCCGGGTCGGCAGGTAGATCCGCATG
AGGGCGGGACGATAGGCCCACAACCTGACGGAATCGAACAGTGCGCAATTCCGCCCTAGCGGCGTCGGAG
CCGCTTTGTACGTGGTCTGCTGACGCCAGCGCGGCGGTGGCATGTTCGCGCCGAGCTCGGCCTCGATGTG
GCTGAGTGTGTAGAGATCTGAGTGGAGCCATTCCGTTTCCCAGGCGATGTGGCCGGGGTTTTTGGTCATG
AGGCCTGAGTAACTGCGGTCGCCATCGACGGCGCGCCGAAGGCCTTCGGCGCACGCCGCCATGTATGCGA
GCGGCTTACGCCGCGCGTATTCGGTGCGTGGAACAGGGGCGTTGAGTGCCCACACTGCGTGTGCGTGGCC
GTTGGCGCGATTGCCCACGATCGCGTTGGGCAGCGGATGGGACCCCCGGGCGCTGAGCGCTCGGAGCGCT
GCGTCTGGATGGTCTACGTCCACGACCAGCAGGTTTGCCAGCGCTGTTGGGTTCGCCTCGATGTACCGGC
GGCCTAGGGCCGACGCGCGGCTTTGGCGGTAGATCCCCTCGAGCAGATCGTCGCTTGCCAGCGGCCAGTA
CGGCAGCCAGAGCTGCTCAAATTCGTCGGCGACGTGGCTCACGCTTGGTAGTAGACCACGATTAATCACC
GGTGTATGGTCCGACACGAGCTCCAAGTCAGATATTTCGCTGAGGGGCCACCCCACAACTGCACACTCCC
CCGCTCTCCCGTCGAGCCCTGGTGGTGGAACACCAGCGACAGCCGAGCACCCCCAACCACCTGTACCAAC
CAGGAGGAACACATGCGTCGTTTCGAGGACGTTTCCGGGCCGCTGAGAGCCGCTGTGGCGGCCGTACACG
CCGCCTTAGACCCGTTAGACCCCCTGCCGCCTGAATGCGCGGGTACGAGCCACACAGCGCCCGAACTTAC
GGAGCTGGTGGGCTCACGCGTTGCGCTCGGTCGTTCGGCTGCGGCGAGCGGTATCAGCTCACTCAAAGGC
GGTAATACGGTTATCCACAGAATCAGGGGATAACGCAGGAAAGAACATGTGAGCAAAAGGCCAGCAAAAG
GCCAGGAACCGTAAAAAGGCCGCGTTGCTGGCGTTTTTCCATAGGCTCCGCCCCCCTGACGAGCATCACA
AAAATCGACGCTCAAGTCAGAGGTGGCGAAACCCGACAGGACTATAAAGATACCAGGCGTTTCCCCCTGG
AAGCTCCCTCGTGCGCTCTCCTGTTCCGACCCTGCCGCTTACCGGATACCTGTCCGCCTTTCTCCCCTCG
GGAAGCGTGGCGCTTTCTCATAGCTCACGCTGTAGGTATCTCAGTTCGGTGTAGGTCGTTCGCTCCAAGC
TGGGCTGTGTGCACGAACCCCCCGTTCAGCCCGACCGCTGCGCCTTATCCGGTAACTATCGTCTTGAGTC
CAACCCGGTAAGACACGACTTATCGCCACTGGCAGCAGCCACTGGTAACAGGATTAGCAGAGCGAGGTAT
GTAGGCGGTGCTACAGAGTTCTTGAAGTGGTGGCCTAACTACGGCTACACTAGAAGGACAGTATTTGGTA
TCTGCGCTCTGCTGAAGCCAGTTACCTTCGGAAAAAGAGTTGGTAGCTCTTGATCCGGCAAACAAACCAC
CGCTGGTAGCGGTGGTTTTTTTGTTTGCAAGCAGCAGATTACGCGCAGAAAAAAAGGATCTCAAGAAGAT
CCTTTGATCTTTTCTACGGGGTCTGACGCTCATGGAACTAGTGAGGTCTGCCTCGTGAAGAAGGTGTTGC
TGACTCATACCAGGCCTGAATCGCCCCATCATCCAGCCAGAAAGTGAGGGAGCCACGGTTGGTGAGAGCT
TTGTTGTAGGTGGACCAGTTGGTGATTTTGAACTTTTGCTTTGCCACGGAACGGTCTGCGTTGTCGGGAA
GATGCGTGATCTGATCCTTCAACTCAGCAAAAGTTCGATTTATTCAACAAAGCCGCCGTCCCGTCAAGTC
AGCGTAATGCTCTGCCAGTGTTACAACCAATTAACCAATTCTGATTAGAAAAACTCATCGAGCATCAAAT
GAAACTGCAATTTATTCATATCAGGATTATCAATACCATATTTTTGAAAAAGCCGTTTCTGTAATGAAGG
AGAAAACTCACCGAGGCAGTTCCATAGGATGGCAAGATCCTGGTATCGGTCTGCGATTCCGACTCGTCCA
ACATCAATACAACCTATTAATTTCCCCTCGTCAAAAATAAGGTTATCAAGTGAGAAATCACCATGAGTGA
CGACTGAATCCGGTGAGAATGGCAAAAGATTATGCATTTCTTTCCAGACTTGTTCAACAGGCCAGCCATT
ACGCTCGTCATCAAAATCACTCGCATCAACCAAACCGTTATTCATTCGTGATTGCGCCTGAGCGAGACGA
AATACGCGATCGCTGTTAAAAGGACAATTACAAACAGGAATCGAATGCAACCGGCGCAGGAACACTGCCA
GCGCATCAACAATATTTTCACCTGAATCAGGATATTCTTCTAATACCTGGAATGCTGTTTTCCCGGGGAT
CGCAGTGGTGAGTAACCATGCATCATCAGGAGTACGGATAAAATGCTTGATGGTCGGAAGAGGCATAAAT
TCCGTCAGCCAGTTTAGTCTGACCATCTCATCTGTAACATCATTGGCAACGCTACCTTTGCCATGTTTCA
GAAACAACTCTGGCGCATGGGGCTTCCCATACAAGCGATAGATTGTCGCACCTGATTGCCCGACATTATC
GCGAGCCCATTTATACCCATATAAATCAGCATCCATGTTGGAATTTAATCGCGGCCTCGAGCAAGACGTT
TCCCGTTGAATATGGCTCATAACACCCCTTGTATTACTGTTTATGTAAGCAGACAGTTTTATTGTTCATG
ATGATATATTTTTATCTTGTGCAATGTAACATCAGAGATTTTGAGACACAACGTGGCTTTCCCCCCCCCC
CGACGTCAGGTGGCTAGCTGATCACCGCGGCCATGATGGCATAAAACGAAAGGCCCAGTCTTTCGACTGA
GCCTTTCGTTTTATTTGATGCCTGGCAGTCGATCGTACGCTAGTTGCAGATCAACCACCGCGTCGGAATT
CGCCGGGGCGCTCATGCGTTGGGCCCGTCGAACATGTCGATGACAGCCTTCGCCTCGTCGAACGTGAGGT
CGGCGGCGCGCGTGGCTTTGACGCCGGCCGAATCGGCGAGGAACTTGAACCAATCGGCGTCGTTGTACTT
TTCGGCCTTCTGGATCTCGCCGAGGCGCTTCAGCTGATCGGGATTGGCCATCTGCACGTCGGGCGCCGGC
GCGGTGGCGCGCTGCGCGCGTTGTGCGCGCGACGACTTCGGTGGCGTATCGACCTCGTGCGGCTCGGCGA
TCTCGCCGTCGATGTAGTCGGCCGTCGGCTTGACGGTCGACGGCAGCGCGAGCGCCTGCGACTGTGACAG
GTCGGTGCCCGGGCGATCGTCGGCGCGGATCGCCGCGTCGAGCCGCGTCGTCTTCGGTGCCAGCTTCAGC
ACCTGTTTGAGCGCGGTCTTCCGCTCCATCCAGCGCTGCGGGTCCTTGATGTCGCCCGAGGATCCGACCT
TGCCGCGACGCAATTCCCTGATCTCGTCGGCGGTGAACACGTCCCACAGCGGCTCAGCGCCGGTCACCTC
GACGATCGCGTAGAAGTAGACCGGATTACCCCGATCACCCTTGGCCTTCACGTGTTTCAGCGTCGGATTG
AGGCCCATGGTGTAATGGAATTCGTCGTTCGCGCCGACCCACTGCGCGTCGATCCGGGAGGCGCGCGGGT
GCTGCCAGAACAGTTTGACGATGCCCTGGTAGCCGATGATCAGCTGGCACTCGACCACGCCGCGCCGGGT
GTCGCGGTAGGGCACGAGGTAGCACTCGCCGTTGACACCGGGCTCGAGACCGAGCGCGGCCGAGGTCAGC
AGCGCACCGGCAAATGACTCTTGCGTGCAGTCGTCGAGGGACTGCTTAGCGATGCCAGCAGCTTTCGCGT
TGCGCGACTTGCGGATCTCGGTTTGCACGATCCGCGCGATGCGGTCGGGGTCCATACCCTTGGGCACTGC
ACGCGCCAGCTGCGGCACGAGCACCTGCAGCACTTGCGAGATCGTCTCGGGTGCCTTGGGCGAATCCTGC
TTGGTGACAGCATTTTCAGCCATGATTGGCTTTCTCCTTTCTCCCGCCGGGATCATGCAGGTGGCATCAT
TGACAACACCGTCCTCCTTACCTTTATTCCTTTTGATGAAGTAAGCCTCTGGCGCCGGGGTGATGGTGTC
CAGCGGCTCACACGGGCCCCGCCGGGCGTGACGCACGACGGCGCACTTACTTCATTAAATATAGTCCTGA
CATAGCACCTCGGAAAGCGAACCACTTCCCACTACTTTCATATAAATAAATATTGTGCACGTTTATACAA
AAGTAGTAGCATCTAAGGATAACGATGTTGTCAATAATATCACCTGCTCTAGCCTCATATGAACGGTACT
ACTCGTACGTTTCTTTCGTGGCGGCCGCGTTCGTCTTGAATTCATCTTGCTGCGACTGAATGTGCGCGGA
CAAAAAGTCCACTTTCCCGATTTTACCGAGATACTCTTGCCGCGCGGACACAATTTTCTCCAGCTCCAAG
GACACTTGATCGTCATAGTCATAACCCTTATAGTTCATATCCTGGATCTCTTTGAAAATTTTGTTATCAT
TAAAGCGTTCCACGATTTCCTCGAAAAACGCGTAGTCTTTATTCGAGAGCGAGTTAATGTAGGTGATCAC
TTTTTCGCGATAACCCACTTCAATCGAATTGATATACGAGACGATGCCGCGAATGCGATCAATTTGGGAG
TAATCGGCCGTGACAATGGCTTGATGGATCATGGCACGGACGGTACGTTTCAACTGTTTGCTCGCTTTGA
TTTTGGAATCGTTGACCGTAATACCGGTGACTTTTTTGTGCGAGCCGGGGGACAGGAGACGCGTCTTGTT
CTTGTTGACCTTGAAACCTTCGTCTTCAATGATATTAATAATAATGTTAATGGCCTTCGTGAGCGTCTGC
TTATTATCGGACGAAAAGGTCAAATCATCCGCATAGCGGGTATAGAGAATATCCCGCTTGCCACACAAGC
CCGACAGGCGGTTGTCGAGACGATAACAGATCAAATTCGAAATGTATGGGGAACACACACCCCCCTGCGG
CAGATAACCATTATAGGTACACAAATTGGTCAGAATATTGCTCACCATGTTGTTATAGCCCAGGTTCTTG
AACAAGTAAAAGACCCGTTCACGCTTGATGGAATGAAAAAAATCTTTGATGTCCATTTCCAGAATATACA
AGCTATACCGATGGTGCATGGCATTTTTTTTGATCCCGTTATTTTTCCCTTTCTTATAGGCCATGGCCTG
TTCGGACAAGCTCACTTTCTCGAGAATCTCTTTCAAGATCCACCGCTGAATCAATTTGAGGGAATACGTC
GGGGACAAGATCTCACGGCTCGTGCCGTCGCGTTTCTTGATATAAAAACGTTTGTAGTAGTTTTCCGTCT
TCTTGGTCAGCAAGAAGATCAGGCGTTTGGAAATCGCGAACGCGTCCGAGAGGCTGTCCAGATCGCTAAT
GGTGGGCAAGTTCAGCGCATTCAGAATGAAGCTGTCGGTGTAATCCTTCTGGATCATGCTCAAATGTGGA
CTCCCTTTCTCTTATCGGGTGGTGGCCGCGAGCGCGGCCGGTGGAGGGTTGGTGACTGACGGCGCTGCGA
GACGGCGCCCGATGGGGTATGCGAGAACAACTGCGGCAAAACCGATCACGGCGATGACCGCGGCGGGGAG
CGGGCCGGTTTCCCAGTTGCCCGACACGATCAGGAAGGCCGGCACGGCGGCGGTGATCACGCCTTCGGCC
ACCGCGACGAACCCGACGGCGGGCCCCAGTGCGTCGTGCCCCAGGCCGAGCAGCAGGAACAGCATGAACC
ACAGCACTGCCCACAGCAGCCAGATCACCCCGAACGCCGGGTCGGCCTCGGCGGTGAACGCGTGCCACGA
GTAGCCGAGTGCGGCGATCGCGACGAACAGCGAGAACCATCCGAGACCTTCTCCGTCCCAGTCGGTCACG
TTGTTGATGGCCACCCACAGGTAGGTGAAGCCGAACAGGTAGAGCCCGGAGGCCGCGAAGATCACGGCCG
CGTCTCCGCCGGACTGCAGGATCAGCACCGTAGGCGTCACCACCTGCAGTCCGCCGACGAAGAAGTTCAG
CGGTGTTGCGCCTCGTGGGCTGATGCGGCCCAGCAGCATCAGCCCGTCGATGATGAGCACCGCACCCACG
TAGAAGAGCCCGACGCCACCCATGTCGCTAGTACCTCGGCAGACTCGGTAGACCGGGATTGCGG
